Addgene plasmid #175095: pCI-neo VPS54-13Myc
Purpose: 13Myc tagged VPS54 is expressed in mammalian cells
Depositing lab: Juan Bonifacino. Depositing organization: National Institute of Child Health and Human Development (NICHD). Publication: A neurodevelopmental disorder caused by mutations in the VPS51 subunit of the GARP and EARP complexes. Gershlick DC, Ishida M, Jones JR, Bellomo A, Bonifacino JS, Everman DB. Hum Mol Genet. 2019 May 1;28(9):1548-1560. doi: 10.1093/hmg/ddy423. PubMed 30624672.
Backbone
  Vector backbone: pCI-neo
  Backbone size w/o insert (bp): 5456
  Total vector size (bp): 9059
  Vector type: Mammalian Expression
Growth in bacteria
  Bacterial resistance: Ampicillin, 100 μg/mL
  Growth temperature: 37°C
  Growth strain: DH5alpha
  Copy number: High Copy
Gene/Insert
  Gene/Insert name: VPS54
  Species: H. sapiens (human)
  Insert size (bp): 3051
  Entrez Gene: VPS54 (a.k.a. HCC8, PPP1R164, SLP-8p, VPS54L, WR, hVps54L)
  Promoter: CMV
  Tag / fusion protein: 13Myc (C terminal on insert)
  Cloning method: Restriction Enzyme; 5′ cloning site XhoI (unknown if destroyed); 3′ cloning site SalI (unknown if destroyed)
  Sequencing primers: 5′ CCACTCCCAGTTCAATTACAGCTC
Terms and licenses: Academic/Nonprofit Terms; Industry Terms: Not Available to Industry
How to cite: pCI-neo VPS54-13Myc was a gift from Juan Bonifacino (Addgene plasmid # 175095 ; http://n2t.net/addgene:175095 ; RRID:Addgene_175095)
