[The description below was written by a language model from this plasmid's Addgene catalogue record and pLannotate feature annotations shown in this document.]
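Description:
pCI-neo VPS54-13Myc is a mammalian expression plasmid of about 9.1 kb built on the pCI-neo backbone, designed to produce human VPS54 carrying a C-terminal array of thirteen tandem Myc epitopes. It is propagated in E. coli as a high-copy plasmid through a ColE1/pUC-type origin and selected with ampicillin via the β-lactamase gene. An f1 origin is also present, which in principle allows single-stranded DNA production. For selection in mammalian cells, the backbone carries a separate cassette in which the SV40 enhancer/early promoter drives the neo (nptII) gene, terminated by a synthetic polyadenylation signal. This gene confers resistance to neomycin-class aminoglycosides and is commonly used to select stable transfectants.

The expression unit consists of the human cytomegalovirus immediate-early enhancer and promoter followed by a chimeric β-globin/immunoglobulin heavy chain intron, an element included to improve transcript processing and expression levels. Downstream lie a T7 promoter, the 3,051 bp VPS54 coding sequence, the 13xMyc tag, and an SV40 polyadenylation signal. The insert was introduced by restriction cloning between XhoI and SalI sites. The short lacZα, large T antigen, bom, rop and T3 promoter fragments in the annotation are partial matches and most likely backbone remnants rather than functional parts.

VPS54 is a subunit of the GARP complex, which mediates retrograde transport from endosomes to the trans-Golgi network and is tethered to the TGN through VPS54. The multi-copy Myc tag allows sensitive detection or pull-down of the protein with anti-Myc antibodies. The plasmid was deposited in connection with work on a neurodevelopmental disorder caused by mutations in the VPS51 subunit of the GARP and EARP complexes.
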