Features (pLannotate 1.2.2; 20 found; start..end, strand, type, name):
    140..517     +  enhancer       CMV enhancer: human cytomegalovirus immediate early enhancer
    518..729     +  promoter       CMV promoter: human cytomegalovirus (CMV) immediate early promoter
    890..1022    +  intron         chimeric intron: chimera between introns from human β-globin and immunoglobulin heavy chain genes
   1067..1085    +  promoter       T7 promoter: promoter for bacteriophage T7 RNA polymerase
   1108..4158    +  CDS            VPS54: VPS54_HUMAN - Also known as HCC8. Experimental evidence at protein level: Swiss-Prot protein existence level 1. Acts as component of the GARP complex that is involved in retrograde transport from early and late endosomes to the trans-Golgi network (TGN). The GARP complex is required for the maintenance of the cycling of mannose 6-phosphate receptors between the TGN and endosomes, this cycling is necessary for proper lysosomal sorting of acid hydrolases such as CTSD (PubMed:18367545). Within the GARP complex, required to tether the complex to the TGN. Not involved in endocytic recycling (PubMed
   4183..4680    +  CDS            13xMyc: 13 tandem Myc epitope tags
   4726..4743    -  promoter       T3 promoter (fragment): promoter for bacteriophage T3 RNA polymerase
   4761..4882    -  polyA_signal   SV40 poly(A) signal: SV40 polyadenylation signal
   4905..4973    -  CDS            large T antigen (fragment): large T antigen from SV40 (simian virus 40)
   4997..5064    +  CDS            lacZα (fragment): LacZα fragment of β-galactosidase; lacZ fragment
   5068..5496    +  rep_origin     f1 ori (sequence partly withheld): f1 bacteriophage origin of replication; arrow indicates direction of (+) strand synthesis
   5524..5575    -  misc_feature   bom (fragment): basis of mobility region from pBR322
   5640..5997    +  promoter       SV40 promoter: SV40 enhancer and early promoter
   6048..6839    +  CDS            neo: KKA2_KLEPN - Also known as kan, nptII. Experimental evidence at protein level: Swiss-Prot protein existence level 1. Resistance to kanamycin, neomycin, paromomycin, ribostamycin, butirosin and gentamicin B. From Klebsiella pneumoniae.
   6906..6954    +  polyA_signal   poly(A) signal: synthetic polyadenylation signal
   6974..7028    -  misc_feature   bom (fragment): basis of mobility region from pBR322
   7130..7165    -  CDS            rop (fragment): Rop protein, which maintains plasmids at low copy number; rop
   7260..7364    +  promoter       AmpR promoter: bla
   7365..8225    +  CDS            AmpR: β-lactamase; bla; confers resistance to ampicillin, carbenicillin, and related antibiotics
   8396..8984    +  rep_origin     ori: high-copy-number ColE1/pMB1/pBR322/pUC origin of replication
>Addgene plasmid #175095 | pCI-neo VPS54-13Myc | addgene full sequence | sequence record 348375 | Addgene NGS Result
TCAATATTGGCCATTAGCCATATTATTCATTGGTTATATAGCATAAATCAATATTGGCTATTGGCCATTG
CATACGTTGTATCTATATCATAATATGTACATTTATATTGGCTCATGTCCAATATGACCGCCATGTTGGC
ATTGATTATTGACTAGTTATTAATAGTAATCAATTACGGGGTCATTAGTTCATAGCCCATATATGGAGTT
CCGCGTTACATAACTTACGGTAAATGGCCCGCCTGGCTGACCGCCCAACGACCCCCGCCCATTGACGTCA
ATAATGACGTATGTTCCCATAGTAACGCCAATAGGGACTTTCCATTGACGTCAATGGGTGGAGTATTTAC
GGTAAACTGCCCACTTGGCAGTACATCAAGTGTATCATATGCCAAGTCCGCCCCCTATTGACGTCAATGA
CGGTAAATGGCCCGCCTGGCATTATGCCCAGTACATGACCTTACGGGACTTTCCTACTTGGCAGTACATC
TACGTATTAGTCATCGCTATTACCATGGTGATGCGGTTTTGGCAGTACACCAATGGGCGTGGATAGCGGT
TTGACTCACGGGGATTTCCAAGTCTCCACCCCATTGACGTCAATGGGAGTTTGTTTTGGCACCAAAATCA
ACGGGACTTTCCAAAATGTCGTAACAACTGCGATCGCCCGCCCCGTTGACGCAAATGGGCGGTAGGCGTG
TACGGTGGGAGGTCTATATAAGCAGAGCTCGTTTAGTGAACCGTCAGATCACTAGAAGCTTTATTGCGGT
AGTTTATCACAGTTAAATTGCTAACGCAGTCAGTGCTTCTGACACAACAGTCTCGAACTTAAGCTGCAGT
GACTCTCTTAAGGTAGCCTTGCAGAAGTTGGTCGTGAGGCACTGGGCAGGTAAGTATCAAGGTTACAAGA
CAGGTTTAAGGAGACCAATAGAAACTGGGCTTGTCGAGACAGAGAAGACTCTTGCGTTTCTGATAGGCAC
CTATTGGTCTTACTGACATCCACTTTGCCTTTCTCTCCACAGGTGTCCACTCCCAGTTCAATTACAGCTC
TTAAGGCTAGAGTACTTAATACGACTCACTATAGGCTAGCCTCGAGAATTCGCCACCATGGCTTCAAGCC
ACAGTTCTTCACCAGTGCCTCAAGGAAGCAGCAGTGATGTTTTCTTTAAAATAGAGGTAGATCCGTCAAA
ACACATTCGACCTGTGCCATCACTGCCAGATGTGTGTCCCAAGGAACCCACAGGTGATTCACATAGTTTA
TATGTTGCCCCATCTCTAGTTACAGATCAACATAGATGGACTGTATATCATTCCAAAGTAAATCTCCCAG
CAGCATTAAACGATCCTAGATTAGCAAAAAGAGAATCTGACTTCTTCACAAAAACATGGGGATTGGACTT
TGTGGACACTGAAGTCATACCTTCATTCTACCTCCCACAGATCAGCAAGGAACATTTTACAGTATATCAA
CAGGAAATCTCTCAGAGAGAGAAGATTCATGAGAGATGCAAGAATATTTGTCCTCCTAAAGATACCTTCG
AAAGGACTCTTTTACATACTCATGATAAATCCAGGACAGATCTGGAGCAAGTACCTAAGATTTTTATGAA
ACCAGATTTTGCCTTGGATGATTCCTTAACTTTTAATTCAGTTTTACCATGGTCTCATTTTAATACTGCT
GGTGGAAAAGGAAATCGTGATGCAGCTTCCTCAAAGTTGCTTCAAGAAAAGCTGAGCCATTATCTGGATA
TTGTGGAAGTAAACATTGCTCACCAGATCTCTCTACGTTCAGAAGCATTTTTTCATGCAATGACCTCTCA
ACACGAGTTGCAGGACTACCTCAGGAAAACTTCCCAGGCTGTAAAAATGCTTCGAGATAAAATTGCACAG
ATTGATAAAGTAATGTGTGAAGGATCACTCCACATTTTAAGACTGGCACTTACCAGAAATAATTGTGTTA
AAGTATACAATAAGCTGAAGTTAATGGCCACTGTACACCAGACTCAGCCTACAGTACAGGTGTTATTATC
TACTTCTGAATTTGTTGGAGCATTGGACTTAATAGCAACAACACAAGAGGTTCTACAGCAGGAACTTCAG
GGCATTCACAGTTTCCGGCATTTGGGATCACAGCTTTGTGAATTAGAAAAACTGATAGATAAAATGATGA
TTGCAGAATTTTCTACTTATTCTCACAGTGACTTAAATAGACCACTGGAAGATGACTGTCAAGTTTTAGA
AGAGGAAAGACTAATATCTCTTGTATTTGGACTTTTAAAACAAAGAAAGCTTAATTTTTTAGAAATCTAT
GGTGAAAAAATGGTTATTACAGCAAAGAATATCATTAAACAGTGTGTGATTAATAAAGTTTCACAAACAG
AAGAAATAGACACAGATGTTGTTGTGAAGCTTGCAGATCAGATGAGAATGTTGAATTTTCCCCAGTGGTT
TGATCTGCTCAAGGATATTTTCTCTAAGTTTACAATTTTCCTACAGAGAGTGAAGGCAACATTAAATATC
ATTCACAGTGTTGTTCTCTCAGTTCTTGACAAAAACCAAAGGACTAGAGAATTGGAAGAGATTTCACAAC
AGAAGAATGCTGCAAAAGATAATTCACTGGACACAGAGGTGGCTTATTTAATCCATGAAGGCATGTTTAT
AAGTGATGCATTCGGTGAGGGTGAGCTAACACCTATAGCAGTTGACACTACCTCTCAAAGAAATGCATCT
CCAAATAGTGAGCCCTGCAGCAGTGATTCTGTATCCGAGCCAGAATGTACTACTGATTCTTCATCCAGCA
AAGAGCACACATCATCATCTGCTATTCCAGGAGGTGTGGATATTATGGTCAGTGAAGATATGAAATTAAC
TGACTCAGAGCTAGGAAAGCTGGCAAATAATATCCAGGAATTATTATATAGTGCCTCAGATATATGCCAT
GATCGAGCTGTCAAATTTCTCATGTCAAGAGCAAAGGATGGTTTTCTTGAGAAGCTAAATTCCATGGAAT
TCATAACACTTTCTAGATTAATGGAAACATTCATTTTAGACACCGAACAGATCTGTGGAAGAAAAAGCAC
GTCATTACTTGGAGCACTTCAGAGCCAAGCTATTAAGTTTGTAAATAGGTTTCATGAAGAGAGAAAAACC
AAGCTCAGCCTCCTCTTAGACAATGAGCGCTGGAAGCAAGCAGATGTTCCTGCAGAATTTCAGGATCTTG
TTGATTCTCTGTCAGATGGGAAGATTGCTTTACCTGAAAAAAAATCAGGAGCCACAGAAGAAAGGAAACC
AGCTGAAGTTCTTATTGTCGAGGGACAACAGTATGCAGTTGTTGGAACCGTATTGCTGTTAATAAGAATT
ATCCTTGAATATTGCCAGTGTGTGGATAACATCCCATCTGTTACTACTGACATGCTTACTCGTCTGTCAG
ATTTATTGAAGTACTTCAATTCAAGAAGTTGCCAGTTAGTTCTTGGAGCTGGTGCACTGCAAGTTGTTGG
ACTAAAAACGATAACTACAAAAAATTTGGCTCTTTCTTCACGATGTTTGCAGTTAATTGTGCACTACATT
CCTGTGATCCGGGCTCATTTTGAAGCTCGACTACCACCTAAGCAATATAGCATGCTTAGGCATTTTGATC
ATATCACTAAGGACTACCATGATCACATAGCTGAAATATCAGCTAAGCTTGTAGCGATAATGGATAGCTT
ATTTGACAAGCTGTTATCTAAGTATGAAGTGAAGGCTCCTGTTCCTTCTGCCTGTTTCAGGAATATTTGT
AAGCAAATGACAAAAATGCACGAAGCTATATTTGATCTCCTTCCAGAAGAACAAACACAGATGTTATTTT
TAAGAATTAATGCAAGTTATAAACTCCACTTGAAAAAGCAGTTATCTCACTTAAATGTGATAAATGATGG
AGGACCTCAAAATGGACAGGGTCTCATGGTCACACAGGCTGGAGGGCAGTGGTGTGATCATGGCTCACTG
CAGCCTCAACCTCCGTGGCTCAAGCAATCCTCCCACTGCAGACTCCCCAATAACTGCGACTACAGGTTGG
TCACAGCAGATGTAGCTTTTTACACTGGAAATCTTCAAGCCTTAAAAGGCCTTAAAGATTTGGACCTAAA
TATGGCCGAAATTTGGGAGCAGAAGAGGGTCGACCCCGGGATAATTAACGGTGAACAAAAATTAATCTCC
GAGGAAGACTTGAACGGTGAACAAAAATTAATCTCAGAAGAAGACTTGAACGGACTCGACGGTGAACAAA
AGTTGATTTCTGAAGAAGATTTGAACGGTGAACAAAAGCTAATCTCCGAGGAAGACTTGAACGGTGAACA
AAAATTAATCTCAGAAGAAGACTTGAACGGACTCGACGGTGAACAAAAGTTGATTTCTGAAGAAGATTTG
AACGGTGAACAAAAGCTAATCTCCGAGGAAGACTTGAACGGTGAACAAAAATTAATCTCAGAAGAAGACT
TGAACGGACTCGACGGTGAACAAAAGTTGATTTCTGAAGAAGATTTGAACGGTGAACAAAAGCTAATCTC
CGAGGAAGACTTGAACGGTGAACAAAAATTAATCTCAGAAGAAGACTTGAACGGACTCGACGGTGAACAA
AAGTTGATTTCTGAAGAAGATTTGAACGGTGAACAAAAGCTAATCTCCGAGGAAGACTTGAACGGTGAAC
AAAAATTAATCAATCACTAGTGATGCGGCCGCTTCCCTTTAGTGAGGGTTAATGCTTCGAGCAGACATGA
TAAGATACATTGATGAGTTTGGACAAACCACAACTAGAATGCAGTGAAAAAAATGCTTTATTTGTGAAAT
TTGTGATGCTATTGCTTTATTTGTAACCATTATAAGCTGCAATAAACAAGTTAACAACAACAATTGCATT
CATTTTATGTTTCAGGTTCAGGGGGAGATGTGGGAGGTTTTTTAAAGCAAGTAAAACCTCTACAAATGTG
GTAAAATCCGATAAGGATCGATCCGGGCTGGCGTAATAGCGAAGAGGCCCGCACCGATCGCCCTTCCCAA
CAGTTGCGCAGCCTGAATGGCGAATGG
[124 nt withheld, positions 5068-5191]
C
[91 nt withheld, positions 5193-5283]
A
[49 nt withheld, positions 5285-5333]
CCTTTGACGTTGGAGTCCACGTTCTTT
[37 nt withheld, positions 5361-5397]
ACCCTATCTCGGTCTATTCTTTTGATTTATAAGGGATTTTGCCGATTTCGGCCTATTGGTTAAAAAATGA
GCTGATTTAACAAAAATTTAACGCGAATTTTAACAAAATATTAACGCTTACAATTTCCTGATGCGGTATT
TTCTCCTTACGCATCTGTGCGGTATTTCACACCGCATACGCGGATCTGCGCAGCACCATGGCCTGAAATA
ACCTCTGAAAGAGGAACTTGGTTAGGTACCTTCTGAGGCGGAAAGAACCAGCTGTGGAATGTGTGTCAGT
TAGGGTGTGGAAAGTCCCCAGGCTCCCCAGCAGGCAGAAGTATGCAAAGCATGCATCTCAATTAGTCAGC
AACCAGGTGTGGAAAGTCCCCAGGCTCCCCAGCAGGCAGAAGTATGCAAAGCATGCATCTCAATTAGTCA
GCAACCATAGTCCCGCCCCTAACTCCGCCCATCCCGCCCCTAACTCCGCCCAGTTCCGCCCATTCTCCGC
CCCATGGCTGACTAATTTTTTTTATTTATGCAGAGGCCGAGGCCGCCTCGGCCTCTGAGCTATTCCAGAA
GTAGTGAGGAGGCTTTTTTGGAGGCCTAGGCTTTTGCAAAAAGCTTGATTCTTCTGACACAACAGTCTCG
AACTTAAGGCTAGAGCCACCATGATTGAACAAGATGGATTGCACGCAGGTTCTCCGGCCGCTTGGGTGGA
GAGGCTATTCGGCTATGACTGGGCACAACAGACAATCGGCTGCTCTGATGCCGCCGTGTTCCGGCTGTCA
GCGCAGGGGCGCCCGGTTCTTTTTGTCAAGACCGACCTGTCCGGTGCCCTGAATGAACTGCAGGACGAGG
CAGCGCGGCTATCGTGGCTGGCCACGACGGGCGTTCCTTGCGCAGCTGTGCTCGACGTTGTCACTGAAGC
GGGAAGGGACTGGCTGCTATTGGGCGAAGTGCCGGGGCAGGATCTCCTGTCATCTCACCTTGCTCCTGCC
GAGAAAGTATCCATCATGGCTGATGCAATGCGGCGGCTGCATACGCTTGATCCGGCTACCTGCCCATTCG
ACCACCAAGCGAAACATCGCATCGAGCGAGCACGTACTCGGATGGAAGCCGGTCTTGTCGATCAGGATGA
TCTGGACGAAGAGCATCAGGGGCTCGCGCCAGCCGAACTGTTCGCCAGGCTCAAGGCGCGCATGCCCGAC
GGCGAGGATCTCGTCGTGACCCATGGCGATGCCTGCTTGCCGAATATCATGGTGGAAAATGGCCGCTTTT
CTGGATTCATCGACTGTGGCCGGCTGGGTGTGGCGGACCGCTATCAGGACATAGCGTTGGCTACCCGTGA
TATTGCTGAAGAGCTTGGCGGCGAATGGGCTGACCGCTTCCTCGTGCTTTACGGTATCGCCGCTCCCGAT
TCGCAGCGCATCGCCTTCTATCGCCTTCTTGACGAGTTCTTCTGAGCGGGACTCTGGGGTTCGAAATGAC
CGACCAAGCGACGCCCAACCTGCCATCACGATGGCCGCAATAAAATATCTTTATTTTCATTACATCTGTG
TGTTGGTTTTTTGTGTGAATCGATAGCGATAAGGATCCGCGTATGGTGCACTCTCAGTACAATCTGCTCT
GATGCCGCATAGTTAAGCCAGCCCCGACACCCGCCAACACCCGCTGACGCGCCCTGACGGGCTTGTCTGC
TCCCGGCATCCGCTTACAGACAAGCTGTGACCGTCTCCGGGAGCTGCATGTGTCAGAGGTTTTCACCGTC
ATCACCGAAACGCGCGAGACGAAAGGGCCTCGTGATACGCCTATTTTTATAGGTTAATGTCATGATAATA
ATGGTTTCTTAGACGTCAGGTGGCACTTTTCGGGGAAATGTGCGCGGAACCCCTATTTGTTTATTTTTCT
AAATACATTCAAATATGTATCCGCTCATGAGACAATAACCCTGATAAATGCTTCAATAATATTGAAAAAG
GAAGAGTATGAGTATTCAACATTTCCGTGTCGCCCTTATTCCCTTTTTTGCGGCATTTTGCCTTCCTGTT
TTTGCTCACCCAGAAACGCTGGTGAAAGTAAAAGATGCTGAAGATCAGTTGGGTGCACGAGTGGGTTACA
TCGAACTGGATCTCAACAGCGGTAAGATCCTTGAGAGTTTTCGCCCCGAAGAACGTTTTCCAATGATGAG
CACTTTTAAAGTTCTGCTATGTGGCGCGGTATTATCCCGTATTGACGCCGGGCAAGAGCAACTCGGTCGC
CGCATACACTATTCTCAGAATGACTTGGTTGAGTACTCACCAGTCACAGAAAAGCATCTTACGGATGGCA
TGACAGTAAGAGAATTATGCAGTGCTGCCATAACCATGAGTGATAACACTGCGGCCAACTTACTTCTGAC
AACGATCGGAGGACCGAAGGAGCTAACCGCTTTTTTGCACAACATGGGGGATCATGTAACTCGCCTTGAT
CGTTGGGAACCGGAGCTGAATGAAGCCATACCAAACGACGAGCGTGACACCACGATGCCTGTAGCAATGG
CAACAACGTTGCGCAAACTATTAACTGGCGAACTACTTACTCTAGCTTCCCGGCAACAATTAATAGACTG
GATGGAGGCGGATAAAGTTGCAGGACCACTTCTGCGCTCGGCCCTTCCGGCTGGCTGGTTTATTGCTGAT
AAATCTGGAGCCGGTGAGCGTGGGTCTCGCGGTATCATTGCAGCACTGGGGCCAGATGGTAAGCCCTCCC
GTATCGTAGTTATCTACACGACGGGGAGTCAGGCAACTATGGATGAACGAAATAGACAGATCGCTGAGAT
AGGTGCCTCACTGATTAAGCATTGGTAACTGTCAGACCAAGTTTACTCATATATACTTTAGATTGATTTA
AAACTTCATTTTTAATTTAAAAGGATCTAGGTGAAGATCCTTTTTGATAATCTCATGACCAAAATCCCTT
AACGTGAGTTTTCGTTCCACTGAGCGTCAGACCCCGTAGAAAAGATCAAAGGATCTTCTTGAGATCCTTT
TTTTCTGCGCGTAATCTGCTGCTTGCAAACAAAAAAACCACCGCTACCAGCGGTGGTTTGTTTGCCGGAT
CAAGAGCTACCAACTCTTTTTCCGAAGGTAACTGGCTTCAGCAGAGCGCAGATACCAAATACTGTTCTTC
TAGTGTAGCCGTAGTTAGGCCACCACTTCAAGAACTCTGTAGCACCGCCTACATACCTCGCTCTGCTAAT
CCTGTTACCAGTGGCTGCTGCCAGTGGCGATAAGTCGTGTCTTACCGGGTTGGACTCAAGACGATAGTTA
CCGGATAAGGCGCAGCGGTCGGGCTGAACGGGGGGTTCGTGCACACAGCCCAGCTTGGAGCGAACGACCT
ACACCGAACTGAGATACCTACAGCGTGAGCTATGAGAAAGCGCCACGCTTCCCGAAGGGAGAAAGGCGGA
CAGGTATCCGGTAAGCGGCAGGGTCGGAACAGGAGAGCGCACGAGGGAGCTTCCAGGGGGAAACGCCTGG
TATCTTTATAGTCCTGTCGGGTTTCGCCACCTCTGACTTGAGCGTCGATTTTTGTGATGCTCGTCAGGGG
GGCGGAGCCTATGGAAAAACGCCAGCAACGCGGCCTTTTTACGGTTCCTGGCCTTTTGCTGGCCTTTTGC
TCACATGGCTCGACAGATCT
